>Addgene plasmid #135750 | PX330_MAF1_iso1_2 | addgene full sequence | sequence record 270074 | Addgene NGS Result
GAGGGCCTATTTCCCATGATTCCTTCATATTTGCATATACGATACAAGGCTGTTAGAGAGATAATTGGAA
TTAATTTGACTGTAAACACAAAGATATTAGTACAAAATACGTGACGTAGAAAGTAATAATTTCTTGGGTA
GTTTGCAGTTTTAAAATTATGTTTTAAAATGGACTATCATATGCTTACCGTAACTTGAAAGTATTTCGAT
TTCTTGGCTTTATATATCTTGTGGAAAGGACGAAACACCGCCAGTGATCTGTATTTGATGGTTTTAGAGC
TAGAAATAGCAAGTTAAAATAAGGCTAGTCCGTTATCAACTTGAAAAAGTGGCACCGAGTCGGTGCTTTT
TTGTTTTAGAGCTAGAAATAGCAAGTTAAAATAAGGCTAGTCCGTTTTTAGCGCGTGCGCCAATTCTGCA
GACAAATGGCTCTAGAGGTACCCGTTACATAACTTACGGTAAATGGCCCGCCTGGCTGACCGCCCAACGA
CCCCCGCCCATTGACGTCAATAGTAACGCCAATAGGGACTTTCCATTGACGTCAATGGGTGGAGTATTTA
CGGTAAACTGCCCACTTGGCAGTACATCAAGTGTATCATATGCCAAGTACGCCCCCTATTGACGTCAATG
ACGGTAAATGGCCCGCCTGGCATTGTGCCCAGTACATGACCTTATGGGACTTTCCTACTTGGCAGTACAT
CTACGTATTAGTCATCGCTATTACCATGGTCGAGGTGAGCCCCACGTTCTGCTTCACTCTCCCCATCTCC
CCCCCCTCCCCACCCCCAATTTTGTATTTATTTATTTTTTAATTATTTTGTGCAGCGATGGGGGCGGGGG
GGGGGGGGGGGCGCGCGCCRGGGGGGGGGGGGGGGGGSGRGGGGGGGGGSGGGGSGAGGCGGAGAGGTGC
GGCGGCAGCCAATCAGAGCGGCGCGCTCCGAAAGTTTCCTTTTATGGCGAGGCGGCGGCGGCGGCGGCCC
TATAAAAAGCGAAGCGCGCGGCGGGCGGGAGTCGCTGCGCGCTGCCTTCGCCCCGTGCCCCGCTCCGCCG
CCGCCTCGCGCCGCCCGCCCCGGCTCTGACTGACCGCGTTACTCCCACAGGTGAGCGGGCGGGACGGCCC
TTCTCCTCCGGGCTGTAATTAGCTGAGCAAGAGGTAAGGGTTTAAGGGATGGTTGGTTGGTGGGGTATTA
ATGTTTAATTACCTGGAGCACCTGCCTGAAATCACTTTTTTTCAGGTTGGACCGGTGCCACCATGGACTA
TAAGGACCACGACGGAGACTACAAGGATCATGATATTGATTACAAAGACGATGACGATAAGATGGCCCCA
AAGAAGAAGCGGAAGGTCGGTATCCACGGAGTCCCAGCAGCCGACAAGAAGTACAGCATCGGCCTGGACA
TCGGCACCAACTCTGTGGGCTGGGCCGTGATCACCGACGAGTACAAGGTGCCCAGCAAGAAATTCAAGGT
GCTGGGCAACACCGACCGGCACAGCATCAAGAAGAACCTGATCGGAGCCCTGCTGTTCGACAGCGGCGAA
ACAGCCGAGGCCACCCGGCTGAAGAGAACCGCCAGAAGAAGATACACCAGACGGAAGAACCGGATCTGCT
ATCTGCAAGAGATCTTCAGCAACGAGATGGCCAAGGTGGACGACAGCTTCTTCCACAGACTGGAAGAGTC
CTTCCTGGTGGAAGAGGATAAGAAGCACGAGCGGCACCCCATCTTCGGCAACATCGTGGACGAGGTGGCC
TACCACGAGAAGTACCCCACCATCTACCACCTGAGAAAGAAACTGGTGGACAGCACCGACAAGGCCGACC
TGCGGCTGATCTATCTGGCCCTGGCCCACATGATCAAGTTCCGGGGCCACTTCCTGATCGAGGGCGACCT
GAACCCCGACAACAGCGACGTGGACAAGCTGTTCATCCAGCTGGTGCAGACCTACAACCAGCTGTTCGAG
GAAAACCCCATCAACGCCAGCGGCGTGGACGCCAAGGCCATCCTGTCTGCCAGACTGAGCAAGAGCAGAC
GGCTGGAAAATCTGATCGCCCAGCTGCCCGGCGAGAAGAAGAATGGCCTGTTCGGAAACCTGATTGCCCT
GAGCCTGGGCCTGACCCCCAACTTCAAGAGCAACTTCGACCTGGCCGAGGATGCCAAACTGCAGCTGAGC
AAGGACACCTACGACGACGACCTGGACAACCTGCTGGCCCAGATCGGCGACCAGTACGCCGACCTGTTTC
TGGCCGCCAAGAACCTGTCCGACGCCATCCTGCTGAGCGACATCCTGAGAGTGAACACCGAGATCACCAA
GGCCCCCCTGAGCGCCTCTATGATCAAGAGATACGACGAGCACCACCAGGACCTGACCCTGCTGAAAGCT
CTCGTGCGGCAGCAGCTGCCTGAGAAGTACAAAGAGATTTTCTTCGACCAGAGCAAGAACGGCTACGCCG
GCTACATTGACGGCGGAGCCAGCCAGGAAGAGTTCTACAAGTTCATCAAGCCCATCCTGGAAAAGATGGA
CGGCACCGAGGAACTGCTCGTGAAGCTGAACAGAGAGGACCTGCTGCGGAAGCAGCGGACCTTCGACAAC
GGCAGCATCCCCCACCAGATCCACCTGGGAGAGCTGCACGCCATTCTGCGGCGGCAGGAAGATTTTTACC
CATTCCTGAAGGACAACCGGGAAAAGATCGAGAAGATCCTGACCTTCCGCATCCCCTACTACGTGGGCCC
TCTGGCCAGGGGAAACAGCAGATTCGCCTGGATGACCAGAAAGAGCGAGGAAACCATCACCCCCTGGAAC
TTCGAGGAAGTGGTGGACAAGGGCGCTTCCGCCCAGAGCTTCATCGAGCGGATGACCAACTTCGATAAGA
ACCTGCCCAACGAGAAGGTGCTGCCCAAGCACAGCCTGCTGTACGAGTACTTCACCGTGTATAACGAGCT
GACCAAAGTGAAATACGTGACCGAGGGAATGAGAAAGCCCGCCTTCCTGAGCGGCGAGCAGAAAAAGGCC
ATCGTGGACCTGCTGTTCAAGACCAACCGGAAAGTGACCGTGAAGCAGCTGAAAGAGGACTACTTCAAGA
AAATCGAGTGCTTCGACTCCGTGGAAATCTCCGGCGTGGAAGATCGGTTCAACGCCTCCCTGGGCACATA
CCACGATCTGCTGAAAATTATCAAGGACAAGGACTTCCTGGACAATGAGGAAAACGAGGACATTCTGGAA
GATATCGTGCTGACCCTGACACTGTTTGAGGACAGAGAGATGATCGAGGAACGGCTGAAAACCTATGCCC
ACCTGTTCGACGACAAAGTGATGAAGCAGCTGAAGCGGCGGAGATACACCGGCTGGGGCAGGCTGAGCCG
GAAGCTGATCAACGGCATCCGGGACAAGCAGTCCGGCAAGACAATCCTGGATTTCCTGAAGTCCGACGGC
TTCGCCAACAGAAACTTCATGCAGCTGATCCACGACGACAGCCTGACCTTTAAAGAGGACATCCAGAAAG
CCCAGGTGTCCGGCCAGGGCGATAGCCTGCACGAGCACATTGCCAATCTGGCCGGCAGCCCCGCCATTAA
GAAGGGCATCCTGCAGACAGTGAAGGTGGTGGACGAGCTCGTGAAAGTGATGGGCCGGCACAAGCCCGAG
AACATCGTGATCGAAATGGCCAGAGAGAACCAGACCACCCAGAAGGGACAGAAGAACAGCCGCGAGAGAA
TGAAGCGGATCGAAGAGGGCATCAAAGAGCTGGGCAGCCAGATCCTGAAAGAACACCCCGTGGAAAACAC
CCAGCTGCAGAACGAGAAGCTGTACCTGTACTACCTGCAGAATGGGCGGGATATGTACGTGGACCAGGAA
CTGGACATCAACCGGCTGTCCGACTACGATGTGGACCATATCGTGCCTCAGAGCTTTCTGAAGGACGACT
CCATCGACAACAAGGTGCTGACCAGAAGCGACAAGAACCGGGGCAAGAGCGACAACGTGCCCTCCGAAGA
GGTCGTGAAGAAGATGAAGAACTACTGGCGGCAGCTGCTGAACGCCAAGCTGATTACCCAGAGAAAGTTC
GACAATCTGACCAAGGCCGAGAGAGGCGGCCTGAGCGAACTGGATAAGGCCGGCTTCATCAAGAGACAGC
TGGTGGAAACCCGGCAGATCACAAAGCACGTGGCACAGATCCTGGACTCCCGGATGAACACTAAGTACGA
CGAGAATGACAAGCTGATCCGGGAAGTGAAAGTGATCACCCTGAAGTCCAAGCTGGTGTCCGATTTCCGG
AAGGATTTCCAGTTTTACAAAGTGCGCGAGATCAACAACTACCACCACGCCCACGACGCCTACCTGAACG
CCGTCGTGGGAACCGCCCTGATCAAAAAGTACCCTAAGCTGGAAAGCGAGTTCGTGTACGGCGACTACAA
GGTGTACGACGTGCGGAAGATGATCGCCAAGAGCGAGCAGGAAATCGGCAAGGCTACCGCCAAGTACTTC
TTCTACAGCAACATCATGAACTTTTTCAAGACCGAGATTACCCTGGCCAACGGCGAGATCCGGAAGCGGC
CTCTGATCGAGACAAACGGCGAAACCGGGGAGATCGTGTGGGATAAGGGCCGGGATTTTGCCACCGTGCG
GAAAGTGCTGAGCATGCCCCAAGTGAATATCGTGAAAAAGACCGAGGTGCAGACAGGCGGCTTCAGCAAA
GAGTCTATCCTGCCCAAGAGGAACAGCGATAAGCTGATCGCCAGAAAGAAGGACTGGGACCCTAAGAAGT
ACGGCGGCTTCGACAGCCCCACCGTGGCCTATTCTGTGCTGGTGGTGGCCAAAGTGGAAAAGGGCAAGTC
CAAGAAACTGAAGAGTGTGAAAGAGCTGCTGGGGATCACCATCATGGAAAGAAGCAGCTTCGAGAAGAAT
CCCATCGACTTTCTGGAAGCCAAGGGCTACAAAGAAGTGAAAAAGGACCTGATCATCAAGCTGCCTAAGT
ACTCCCTGTTCGAGCTGGAAAACGGCCGGAAGAGAATGCTGGCCTCTGCCGGCGAACTGCAGAAGGGAAA
CGAACTGGCCCTGCCCTCCAAATATGTGAACTTCCTGTACCTGGCCAGCCACTATGAGAAGCTGAAGGGC
TCCCCCGAGGATAATGAGCAGAAACAGCTGTTTGTGGAACAGCACAAGCACTACCTGGACGAGATCATCG
AGCAGATCAGCGAGTTCTCCAAGAGAGTGATCCTGGCCGACGCTAATCTGGACAAAGTGCTGTCCGCCTA
CAACAAGCACCGGGATAAGCCCATCAGAGAGCAGGCCGAGAATATCATCCACCTGTTTACCCTGACCAAT
CTGGGAGCCCCTGCCGCCTTCAAGTACTTTGACACCACCATCGACCGGAAGAGGTACACCAGCACCAAAG
AGGTGCTGGACGCCACCCTGATCCACCAGAGCATCACCGGCCTGTACGAGACACGGATCGACCTGTCTCA
GCTGGGAGGCGACAAAAGGCCGGCGGCCACGAAAAAGGCCGGCCAGGCAAAAAAGAAAAAGTAAGAATTC
CTAGAGCTCGCTGATCAGCCTCGACTGTGCCTTCTAGTTGCCAGCCATCTGTTGTTTGCCCCTCCCCCGT
GCCTTCCTTGACCCTGGAAGGTGCCACTCCCACTGTCCTTTCCTAATAAAATGAGGAAATTGCATCGCAT
TGTCTGAGTAGGTGTCATTCTATTCTGGGGGGTGGGGTGGGGCAGGACAGCAAGGGGGAGGATTGGGAAG
AGAATAGCAGGCATGCTGGGGAGCGGCCGCAGGAACCCCTAGTGATGGAGTTGGCCACTCCCTCTCTGCG
CGCTCGCTCGCTCACTGAGGCCGGGCGACCAAAGGTCGCCCGACGCCCGGGCTTTGCCCGGGCGGCCTCA
GTGAGCGAGCGAGCGCGCAGCTGCCTGCAGGGGCGCCTGATGCGGTATTTTCTCCTTACGCATCTGTGCG
GTATTTCACACCGCATA
[95 nt withheld, positions 5968-6062]
T
[46 nt withheld, positions 6064-6109]
C
[141 nt withheld, positions 6111-6251]
CCTTTGACGTTGGAGTCCACGTTCTTT
[37 nt withheld, positions 6279-6315]
ACTCTATCTCGGGCTATTCTTTTGATTTATAAGGGATTTTGCCGATTTCGGTCTATTGGTTAAAAAATGA
GCTGATTTAACAAAAATTTAACGCGAATTTTAACAAAATATTAACGTTTACAATTTTATGGTGCACTCTC
AGTACAATCTGCTCTGATGCCGCATAGTTAAGCCAGCCCCGACACCCGCCAACACCCGCTGACGCGCCCT
GACGGGCTTGTCTGCTCCCGGCATCCGCTTACAGACAAGCTGTGACCGTCTCCGGGAGCTGCATGTGTCA
GAGGTTTTCACCGTCATCACCGAAACGCGCGAGACGAAAGGGCCTCGTGATACGCCTATTTTTATAGGTT
AATGTCATGATAATAATGGTTTCTTAGACGTCAGGTGGCACTTTTCGGGGAAATGTGCGCGGAACCCCTA
TTTGTTTATTTTTCTAAATACATTCAAATATGTATCCGCTCATGAGACAATAACCCTGATAAATGCTTCA
ATAATATTGAAAAAGGAAGAGTATGAGTATTCAACATTTCCGTGTCGCCCTTATTCCCTTTTTTGCGGCA
TTTTGCCTTCCTGTTTTTGCTCACCCAGAAACGCTGGTGAAAGTAAAAGATGCTGAAGATCAGTTGGGTG
CACGAGTGGGTTACATCGAACTGGATCTCAACAGCGGTAAGATCCTTGAGAGTTTTCGCCCCGAAGAACG
TTTTCCAATGATGAGCACTTTTAAAGTTCTGCTATGTGGCGCGGTATTATCCCGTATTGACGCCGGGCAA
GAGCAACTCGGTCGCCGCATACACTATTCTCAGAATGACTTGGTTGAGTACTCACCAGTCACAGAAAAGC
ATCTTACGGATGGCATGACAGTAAGAGAATTATGCAGTGCTGCCATAACCATGAGTGATAACACTGCGGC
CAACTTACTTCTGACAACGATCGGAGGACCGAAGGAGCTAACCGCTTTTTTGCACAACATGGGGGATCAT
GTAACTCGCCTTGATCGTTGGGAACCGGAGCTGAATGAAGCCATACCAAACGACGAGCGTGACACCACGA
TGCCTGTAGCAATGGCAACAACGTTGCGCAAACTATTAACTGGCGAACTACTTACTCTAGCTTCCCGGCA
ACAATTAATAGACTGGATGGAGGCGGATAAAGTTGCAGGACCACTTCTGCGCTCGGCCCTTCCGGCTGGC
TGGTTTATTGCTGATAAATCTGGAGCCGGTGAGCGTGGAAGCCGCGGTATCATTGCAGCACTGGGGCCAG
ATGGTAAGCCCTCCCGTATCGTAGTTATCTACACGACGGGGAGTCAGGCAACTATGGATGAACGAAATAG
ACAGATCGCTGAGATAGGTGCCTCACTGATTAAGCATTGGTAACTGTCAGACCAAGTTTACTCATATATA
CTTTAGATTGATTTAAAACTTCATTTTTAATTTAAAAGGATCTAGGTGAAGATCCTTTTTGATAATCTCA
TGACCAAAATCCCTTAACGTGAGTTTTCGTTCCACTGAGCGTCAGACCCCGTAGAAAAGATCAAAGGATC
TTCTTGAGATCCTTTTTTTCTGCGCGTAATCTGCTGCTTGCAAACAAAAAAACCACCGCTACCAGCGGTG
GTTTGTTTGCCGGATCAAGAGCTACCAACTCTTTTTCCGAAGGTAACTGGCTTCAGCAGAGCGCAGATAC
CAAATACTGTTCTTCTAGTGTAGCCGTAGTTAGGCCACCACTTCAAGAACTCTGTAGCACCGCCTACATA
CCTCGCTCTGCTAATCCTGTTACCAGTGGCTGCTGCCAGTGGCGATAAGTCGTGTCTTACCGGGTTGGAC
TCAAGACGATAGTTACCGGATAAGGCGCAGCGGTCGGGCTGAACGGGGGGTTCGTGCACACAGCCCAGCT
TGGAGCGAACGACCTACACCGAACTGAGATACCTACAGCGTGAGCTATGAGAAAGCGCCACGCTTCCCGA
AGGGAGAAAGGCGGACAGGTATCCGGTAAGCGGCAGGGTCGGAACAGGAGAGCGCACGAGGGAGCTTCCA
GGGGGAAACGCCTGGTATCTTTATAGTCCTGTCGGGTTTCGCCACCTCTGACTTGAGCGTCGATTTTTGT
GATGCTCGTCAGGGGGGCGGAGCCTATGGAAAAACGCCAGCAACGCGGCCTTTTTACGGTTCCTGGCCTT
TTGCTGGCCTTTTGCTCACATGT
Features (pLannotate 1.2.2; 18 found; start..end, strand, type, name):
      1..241     +  promoter       U6 promoter: RNA polymerase III promoter for human U6 snRNA
    271..346     +  misc_RNA       gRNA scaffold: guide RNA scaffold for the Streptococcus pyogenes CRISPR/Cas9 system
    353..396     +  misc_RNA       gRNA scaffold (fragment): guide RNA scaffold for the Streptococcus pyogenes CRISPR/Cas9 system
    443..728     +  enhancer       CMV enhancer: human cytomegalovirus immediate early enhancer; contains an 18-bp deletion relative to the standard CMV enhancer
    730..1007    +  promoter       chicken β-actin promoter: No description available
   1008..1235    +  intron         hybrid intron: hybrid between chicken β-actin (CBA) and minute virus of mice (MMV) introns (Gray et al., 2011)
   1373..2974    +  CDS            Cas9(N): N-terminal portion of Streptococcus pyogenes Cas9 (Zetsche et al., 2015)
   2975..5473    +  CDS            Cas9(C): C-terminal portion of Streptococcus pyogenes Cas9 (Zetsche et al., 2015)
   5474..5521    +  CDS            nucleoplasmin NLS: bipartite nuclear localization signal from nucleoplasmin
   5555..5666    +  polyA_signal   bGH poly(A) signal: bovine growth hormone polyadenylation signal
   5771..5911    +  repeat_region  AAV2 ITR: inverted terminal repeat of adeno-associated virus serotype 2 inverted
   5916..5967    -  misc_feature   bom (fragment): basis of mobility region from pBR322
   5986..6441    +  rep_origin     f1 ori (sequence partly withheld): f1 bacteriophage origin of replication; arrow indicates direction of (+) strand synthesis
   6442..6491    -  misc_feature   bom (fragment): basis of mobility region from pBR322
   6593..6628    -  CDS            rop (fragment): Rop protein, which maintains plasmids at low copy number; rop
   6723..6827    +  promoter       AmpR promoter: bla
   6828..7688    +  CDS            AmpR: β-lactamase; bla; confers resistance to ampicillin, carbenicillin, and related antibiotics
   7859..8447    +  rep_origin     ori: high-copy-number ColE1/pMB1/pBR322/pUC origin of replication
