[The description below was written by a language model from this plasmid's Addgene catalogue record and pLannotate feature annotations shown in this document.]
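Description:
PX330_MAF1_iso1_2 is a mammalian CRISPR/Cas9 expression plasmid built on the PX330 backbone, an all-in-one design that delivers both a single guide RNA and Streptococcus pyogenes Cas9 from one 8.5 kb vector. It is propagated in E. coli as a high-copy plasmid through a ColE1/pUC-type origin and selected with ampicillin via the β-lactamase gene. An f1 phage origin is also present, along with small annotated fragments of bom and rop that appear to be backbone remnants. A single AAV2 inverted terminal repeat is annotated downstream of the Cas9 cassette. With only one ITR detected, the feature table does not support treating the plasmid as a packageable AAV genome.

The payload consists of two expression units. A human U6 RNA polymerase III promoter drives a guide directed at the 3' region of human MAF1 (isoform 1), with the spacer lying between the promoter and the S. pyogenes gRNA scaffold. A second partial scaffold fragment is annotated just downstream. The second unit uses a hybrid promoter made of the CMV enhancer, chicken β-actin promoter and a hybrid intron to express Cas9. The annotation software splits Cas9 into contiguous N- and C-terminal portions that together form a single continuous coding sequence. It is followed by a C-terminal nucleoplasmin nuclear localization signal and a bovine growth hormone polyadenylation signal.

According to the record, the guide targets the 3' end of MAF1, and the associated publication describes CRISPR epitope tagging for ChIP-seq of DNA-binding proteins. This suggests the plasmid is meant to cut near the end of the coding region so that an epitope tag can be knocked in from a separately supplied donor template. The name suggests it is one of several guides for this target.
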