Addgene plasmid #135750: PX330_MAF1_iso1_2
Purpose: Encodes gRNA for 3' target of human MAF1_iso1
Depositing lab: Richard M. Myers. Depositing organization: HudsonAlpha Institute for Biotechnology. Publication: CETCh-seq: CRISPR epitope tagging ChIP-seq of DNA-binding proteins. Savic D, Partridge EC, Newberry KM, Smith SB, Meadows SK, Roberts BS, Mackiewicz M, Mendenhall EM, Myers RM. Genome Res. 2015 Sep 9. 10.1101/gr.193540.115 PubMed 26355004.
Backbone
  Vector backbone: PX330
  Vector type: CRISPR
Growth in bacteria
  Bacterial resistance: Ampicillin, 100 μg/mL
  Growth temperature: 37°C
  Growth strain: DH5alpha
  Copy number: High Copy
Gene/Insert
  Gene/Insert name: MAF1_iso1 gRNA
  gRNA/shRNA sequence: GCCAGTGATCTGTATTTGATG
  Species: H. sapiens (human)
  Entrez Gene: MAF1
  Promoter: U6
  Cloning method: Restriction Enzyme; 5′ cloning site Unknown (unknown if destroyed)
Terms and licenses: Academic/Nonprofit Terms; Industry Terms: Not Available to Industry
How to cite: PX330_MAF1_iso1_2 was a gift from Richard M. Myers (Addgene plasmid # 135750 ; http://n2t.net/addgene:135750 ; RRID:Addgene_135750)
